>Addgene plasmid #27623 | pDONR221 - myc ULK1 wt | addgene partial sequence | sequence record 33951 | 27623 with M13F
GACTGATAGTGACCTGTTCGTTGCAACAAATTGATGAGCAATGCTTTTTTATAATGCCAACTTTGTACAA
AAAAGCAGGCTTCACCATGGAACAAAAGCTAATCTCCGAGGAAGACTTGGGAGGAATAGAGCCGGGCCGA
GGCGGCGTCGAGACCGTGGGCAAGTTCGAGTTCTCTCGCAAGGACCTGATTGGACACGGCGCCTTCGCGG
TGGTCTTCAAGGGTCGACACCGCGAGAAGCACGACCTGGAGGTGGCCGTCAAATGCATTAACAAGAAGAA
CCTTGCCAAGTCCCAAACACTGCTGGGAAAGGAAATCAAAATCCTGAAGGAACTAAAGCACGAAAACATC
GTGGCGCTGTATGACTTCCAGGAAATGGCTAATTCTGTCTACCTGGTCATGGAGTATTGTAATGGTGGAG
ACCTGGCTGACTACCTGCACACTATGCGCACACTGAGTGAAGACACTGTCAGGCTTTTCCTACAGCAGAT
CGCTGGCGCCATGCGGCTGCTGCACAGCAAGGGCATCATCCACCGGGACCTGAAGCCCCAAAACATCCTG
CTGTCCAACCCTGGGGGCCGCCGGGCCAACCCCAGCAACATCCGAGTCAAGATTGCTGACTTTGGATTCG
CTCGGTACCTCCAGAGCAACATGATGGCGGCCACACTCTGTGGTTCTCCTATGTACATGGCTCCTGAGGT
CATTATGTCCCAGCACTACGATGGAAAGGCTGACCTGTGGAGCATTGGCACCATTGTCTACCAGTGTCTG
ACAGGGAAGGCCCCTTTTCAGGCCAGCAGCCCTCAGGATTTGCGCCTGTTTTATGAGAAGAACAAGACAC
TAGTTCCTGCCATCCCCCGGGAGACATCAGCTCCCCTGCGGCAGCTGCT
