[The description below was written by a language model from this plasmid's Addgene catalogue record.]
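Description:
pDONR221 - myc ULK1 wt is a Gateway entry-type clone built in the pDONR221 donor vector backbone and carrying the wild-type mouse ULK1 coding sequence with an N-terminal myc epitope tag. It is propagated in standard E. coli under kanamycin selection. The record gives no feature table, lists the copy number as unknown, and does not name the origin of replication. The insert is about 3.2 kb and was introduced by Gateway recombination at the attP1 and attP2 positions of the donor vector. Such a BP reaction normally leaves the insert flanked by attL sites, but the record does not say whether the original sites remain. M13 forward and reverse priming sites flank the cassette for sequence verification.

The ULK1 open reading frame lacks its own initiator methionine, so translation begins at the myc tag and yields a single fusion protein. There is also a silent change at the arginine 5 codon, which leaves the amino acid sequence unaltered. The Entrez Gene link in the catalogue points to the Myc gene, which appears to reflect the epitope tag rather than the actual payload, the autophagy-initiating kinase ULK1 (the mammalian ATG1 homologue).

The record states no promoter, and donor or entry vectors of this kind generally do not drive expression in mammalian cells. The plasmid is therefore best understood as a shuttle intermediate, from which the tagged ULK1 cassette can be moved by LR recombination into destination vectors for expression. The associated work concerns phosphorylation of ULK1 by AMP-activated protein kinase and how this links cellular energy sensing to mitophagy. The "wt" designation suggests this clone serves as the wild-type reference.
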