Addgene plasmid #27623: pDONR221 - myc ULK1 wt
Depositing lab: Reuben Shaw. Depositing organization: Salk Institute for Biological Studies. Publication: Phosphorylation of ULK1 (hATG1) by AMP-activated protein kinase connects energy sensing to mitophagy. Egan DF, Shackelford DB, Mihaylova MM, Gelino S, Kohnz RA, Mair W, Vasquez DS, Joshi A, Gwinn DM, Taylor R, Asara JM, Fitzpatrick J, Dillin A, Viollet B, Kundu M, Hansen M, Shaw RJ. Science. 2011 Jan 28;331(6016):456-61. doi: 10.1126/science.1196371. Epub 2010 Dec 23. PubMed 21205641.
Backbone
  Vector backbone: pDONR221
  Backbone size w/o insert (bp): 4762
  Vector type: gateway donr vector
Growth in bacteria
  Bacterial resistance: Kanamycin, 50 μg/mL
  Growth temperature: 37°C
  Growth strain: DH5alpha
  Copy number: Unknown
Gene/Insert
  Gene/Insert name: mouse myc ULK1
  Species: M. musculus (mouse)
  Insert size (bp): 3192
  Mutation: Initial M from ULK1 removed. Silent mutation at Arginine 5. Does not affect amino acid sequence.
  Entrez Gene: Myc (a.k.a. Myc2, Niard, Nird, bHLHe39)
  Tag / fusion protein: myc (N terminal on insert)
  Cloning method: Gateway Cloning; 5′ cloning site none/attP1 (unknown if destroyed); 3′ cloning site none/attP2 (unknown if destroyed)
  Sequencing primers: 5′ M13F; 3′ M13R
Terms and licenses: Academic/Nonprofit Terms; Industry Terms: Not Available to Industry
How to cite: pDONR221 - myc ULK1 wt was a gift from Reuben Shaw (Addgene plasmid # 27623 ; http://n2t.net/addgene:27623 ; RRID:Addgene_27623)
